Addgene plasmid #172107: pPBpuro-cRaf-mNG-eDHFR(69K6)
Purpose: Mammalian expression of cRaf fused to mNeonGreen-eDHFR(69K6)
Depositing lab: Shinya Tsukiji. Depositing organization: Nagoya Institute of Technology. Publication: A chemogenetic platform for controlling plasma membrane signaling and synthetic signal oscillation. Suzuki S, Nakamura A, Hatano Y, Yoshikawa M, Yoshii T, Sawada S, Atsuta-Tsunoda K, Aoki K, Tsukiji S. Cell Chem Biol. 2022 Sep 15;29(9):1446-1464.e10. doi: 10.1016/j.chembiol.2022.06.005. Epub 2022 Jul 13. PubMed 35835118.
Backbone
  Vector backbone: pPB
  Backbone manufacturer: Dr. Allan Bradley (Wellcome Sanger Institute)
  Backbone size w/o insert (bp): 6898
  Vector type: Mammalian Expression
  Selectable markers: Puromycin
Growth in bacteria
  Bacterial resistance: Ampicillin, 100 μg/mL
  Growth temperature: 30°C
  Growth strain: JM109
  Copy number: Low Copy
Gene/Insert
  Gene/Insert name: cRaf-mNeonGreen-eDHFR(69K6)
  Species: H. sapiens (human)
  Insert size (bp): 3203
  Entrez Gene: RAF1 (a.k.a. CMD1NN, CRAF, NS5, Raf-1, c-Raf)
  Promoter: CAG
  Cloning method: Gibson Cloning
Terms and licenses: Academic/Nonprofit Terms; Industry Terms: Not Available to Industry
Depositor comments: The chemical mDcTMP, to control protein translocation, can be obtained from Funakoshi Co., Ltd. https://www.funakoshi.co.jp/exports_contents/95015. Please visit https://www.biorxiv.org/content/10.1101/2021.03.16.435568v1 for bioRxiv preprint.
How to cite: pPBpuro-cRaf-mNG-eDHFR(69K6) was a gift from Shinya Tsukiji (Addgene plasmid # 172107 ; http://n2t.net/addgene:172107 ; RRID:Addgene_172107)
