[The description below was written by a language model from this plasmid's Addgene catalogue record and pLannotate feature annotations shown in this document.]
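Description:
pPBpuro-cRaf-mNG-eDHFR(69K6) is a mammalian expression plasmid of about 10.1 kb built on the pPB backbone, a name that suggests a piggyBac transposon vector, although no transposon terminal repeats are annotated in either feature table. It is maintained in E. coli through a ColE1/pUC-type origin and an ampicillin resistance gene. The catalogue lists it as low copy even though the origin is annotated as a high-copy type. An f1 origin, T7 and T3 promoters, and lac-derived fragments remain from the cloning backbone.

The payload is a single bicistronic transcription unit driven by the CAG promoter (CMV enhancer, chicken β-actin promoter and chimeric intron). The first cistron encodes human RAF1 (cRaf), the serine/threonine kinase that links Ras to the MEK/ERK cascade, fused at its C-terminus to the green fluorescent protein mNeonGreen and then to E. coli dihydrofolate reductase in a variant designated 69K6. The record does not explain the nature of this modification. An EMCV IRES follows and directs translation of puromycin N-acetyltransferase from the same mRNA, so puromycin selection enriches for cells expressing the fusion. A bGH polyadenylation signal terminates the transcript.

The associated publication concerns a chemogenetic platform for controlling plasma membrane signalling, and the depositor notes that the compound mDcTMP is used to control protein translocation. The eDHFR domain therefore presumably serves as the ligand-binding handle that relocalises cRaf, while mNeonGreen allows this movement to be imaged. The two sequence records, depositor and NGS, differ by only a few bases in length and have essentially the same annotation, except that the β-actin promoter is not called in the NGS record.
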