Features (pLannotate 1.2.2; 25 found; start..end, strand, type, name):
     30..458     -  rep_origin     f1 ori (sequence partly withheld): f1 bacteriophage origin of replication; arrow indicates direction of (+) strand synthesis
    463..618     -  CDS            lacZα (fragment): LacZα fragment of β-galactosidase; lacZ fragment
    626..644     +  promoter       T7 promoter: promoter for bacteriophage T7 RNA polymerase
   1011..1390    +  enhancer       CMV enhancer: human cytomegalovirus immediate early enhancer
   1393..1668    +  promoter       chicken β-actin promoter: No description available
   1669..2677    +  intron         chimeric intron: chimera between introns from chicken β-actin and rabbit β-globin
   2737..4680    +  CDS            RAF1: RAF1_HUMAN - Also known as RAF. Experimental evidence at protein level: Swiss-Prot protein existence level 1. Serine/threonine-protein kinase that acts as a regulatory link between the membrane-associated Ras GTPases and the MAPK/ERK cascade, and this critical regulatory link functions as a switch determining cell fate decisions including proliferation, differentiation, apoptosis, survival and oncogenic transformation. RAF1 activation initiates a mitogen-activated protein kinase (MAPK) cascade that comprises a sequential phosphorylation of the dual-specific MAPK kinases (MAP2K1/MEK1 and MAP2K2
   4699..5406    +  CDS            mNeonGreen: mNeonGreen is a basic (constitutively fluorescent) green/yellow fluorescent protein published in 2013, derived from Branchiostoma lanceolatum. It is reported to be a very rapidly-maturing monomer with moderate acid sensitivity.
   5437..5934    +  CDS            ecDHFR: E. coli dihydrofolate reductase; folA
   5996..6556    +  misc_feature   IRES: internal ribosome entry site (IRES) of the encephalomyocarditis virus (EMCV)
   6559..7158    +  CDS            PuroR: puromycin N-acetyltransferase; pac from Streptomyces; confers resistance to puromycin
   7191..7415    +  polyA_signal   bGH poly(A) signal: bovine growth hormone polyadenylation signal
   7419..7435    +  promoter       SV40 promoter (fragment): SV40 enhancer and early promoter
   7486..7502    -  protein_bind   lac operator: The lac repressor binds to the lac operator to inhibit transcription in E. coli. This inhibition can be relieved by adding lactose or isopropyl-β-D-thiogalactopyranoside (IPTG). lac repressor encoded by lacI
   7510..7540    -  promoter       lac promoter: promoter for the E. coli lac operon
   7555..7576    -  protein_bind   CAP binding site: CAP binding activates transcription in the presence of cAMP. E. coli catabolite activator protein
   7589..7628    -  CDS            lacI (fragment): lac repressor; lacI; The lac repressor binds to the lac operator to inhibit transcription in E. coli. This inhibition can be relieved by adding lactose or isopropyl-β-D-thiogalactopyranoside (IPTG).
   7913..7931    -  promoter       T3 promoter: promoter for bacteriophage T3 RNA polymerase
   7976..7992    -  protein_bind   lac operator: The lac repressor binds to the lac operator to inhibit transcription in E. coli. This inhibition can be relieved by adding lactose or isopropyl-β-D-thiogalactopyranoside (IPTG). lac repressor encoded by lacI
   8000..8030    -  promoter       lac promoter: promoter for the E. coli lac operon
   8045..8066    -  protein_bind   CAP binding site: CAP binding activates transcription in the presence of cAMP. E. coli catabolite activator protein
   8079..8171    -  CDS            lacI (fragment): lac repressor; lacI; The lac repressor binds to the lac operator to inhibit transcription in E. coli. This inhibition can be relieved by adding lactose or isopropyl-β-D-thiogalactopyranoside (IPTG).
   8354..8942    -  rep_origin     ori: high-copy-number ColE1/pMB1/pBR322/pUC origin of replication
   9113..9973    -  CDS            AmpR: β-lactamase; bla; confers resistance to ampicillin, carbenicillin, and related antibiotics
   9974..10078   -  promoter       AmpR promoter: bla
>Addgene plasmid #172107 | pPBpuro-cRaf-mNG-eDHFR(69K6) | depositor full sequence | sequence record 333740 | pPBpuro-cRaf-mNG-eDHFR(69K6) sequence 10101 bps
CTAAATTGTAAGCGTTAATATTTTGTTAAAATTCGCGTTAAATTTTTGTTAAATCAGCTCATTTTTTAAC
CAATAGGCCGAAATCGGCAAAATCCCTTATAAATCAAAAGAATAGACCGAGATAGGGT
[37 nt withheld, positions 129-165]
AAAGAACGTGGACTCCAACGTCAAAGG
[49 nt withheld, positions 193-241]
T
[91 nt withheld, positions 243-333]
G
[124 nt withheld, positions 335-458]
CCCATTCGCCATTCAGGCTGCGCAACTGTTGGGAAGGGCGATCGGTGCGGGCCTCTTCGCTATTACGCCA
GCTGGCGAAAGGGGGATGTGCTGCAAGGCGATTAAGTTGGGTAACGCCAGGGTTTTCCCAGTCACGACGT
TGTAAAACGACGGCCAGTGAGCGCGCGTAATACGACTCACTATAGGGCGAATTGGGGCGCGCCATTCTAG
ATTAACCCTAGAAAGATAGTCTGCGTAAAATTGACGCATGCATTCTTGAAATATTGCTCTCTCTTTCTAA
ATAGCGCGAATCCGTCGCTGTGCATTTAGGACATCTCAGTCGCCGCTTGGAGCTCCCGTGAGGCGTGCTT
GTCAATGCGGTAAGTGTCACTGATTTTGAACTATAACGACCGCGTGAGTCAAAATGACGCATGATTATCT
TTTACGTGACTTTTAAGATTTAACTCATACGATAATTATATTGTTATTTCATGTTCTACTTACGTGATAA
CTTATTATATATATATTTTCTTGTTATAGATATCAACTAGAATGCTAGCATGGGCCCATCTCGACATTGA
TTATTGACTAGTTATTAATAGTAATCAATTACGGGGTCATTAGTTCATAGCCCATATATGGAGTTCCGCG
TTACATAACTTACGGTAAATGGCCCGCCTGGCTGACCGCCCAACGACCCCCGCCCATTGACGTCAATAAT
GACGTATGTTCCCATAGTAACGCCAATAGGGACTTTCCATTGACGTCAATGGGTGGACTATTTACGGTAA
ACTGCCCACTTGGCAGTACATCAAGTGTATCATATGCCAAGTACGCCCCCTATTGACGTCAATGACGGTA
AATGGCCCGCCTGGCATTATGCCCAGTACATGACCTTATGGGACTTTCCTACTTGGCAGTACATCTACGT
ATTAGTCATCGCTATTACCATGGGTCGAGGTGAGCCCCACGTTCTGCTTCACTCTCCCCATCTCCCCCCC
CTCCCCACCCCCAATTTTGTATTTATTTATTTTTTAATTATTTTGTGCAGCGATGGGGGCGGGGGGGGGG
GGGGCGCGCGCCAGGCGGGGCGGGGCGGGGCGAGGGGCGGGGCGGGGCGAGGCGGAGAGGTGCGGCGGCA
GCCAATCAGAGCGGCGCGCTCCGAAAGTTTCCTTTTATGGCGAGGCGGCGGCGGCGGCGGCCCTATAAAA
AGCGAAGCGCGCGGCGGGCGGGAGTCGCTGCGTTGCCTTCGCCCCGTGCCCCGCTCCGCGCCGCCTCGCG
CCGCCCGCCCCGGCTCTGACTGACCGCGTTACTCCCACAGGTGAGCGGGCGGGACGGCCCTTCTCCTCCG
GGCTGTAATTAGCGCTTGGTTTAATGACGGCTCGTTTCTTTTCTGTGGCTGCGTGAAAGCCTTAAAGGGC
TCCGGGAGGGCCCTTTGTGCGGGGGGGAGCGGCTCGGGGGGTGCGTGCGTGTGTGTGTGCGTGGGGAGCG
CCGCGTGCGGCCCGCGCTGCCCGGCGGCTGTGAGCGCTGCGGGCGCGGCGCGGGGCTTTGTGCGCTCCGC
GTGTGCGCGAGGGGAGCGCGGCCGGGGGCGGTGCCCCGCGGTGCGGGGGGGCTGCGAGGGGAACAAAGGC
TGCGTGCGGGGTGTGTGCGTGGGGGGGTGAGCAGGGGGTGTGGGCGCGGCGGTCGGGCTGTAACCCCCCC
CTGCACCCCCCTCCCCGAGTTGCTGAGCACGGCCCGGCTTCGGGTGCGGGGCTCCGTGCGGGGCGTGGCG
CGGGGCTCGCCGTGCCGGGCGGGGGGTGGCGGCAGGTGGGGGTGCCGGGCGGGGCGGGGCCGCCTCGGGC
CGGGGAGGGCTCGGGGGAGGGGCGCGGCGGCCCCGGAGCGCCGGCGGCTGTCGAGGCGCGGCGAGCCGCA
GCCATTGCCTTTTATGGTAATCGTGCGAGAGGGCGCAGGGACTTCCTTTGTCCCAAATCTGGCGGAGCCG
AAATCTGGGAGGCGCCGCCGCACCCCCTCTAGCGGGCGCGGGCGAAGCGGTGCGGCGCCGGCAGGAAGGA
AATGGGCGGGGAGGGCCTTCGTGCGTCGCCGCGCCGCCGTCCCCTTCTCCATCTCCAGCCTCGGGGCTGC
CGCAGGGGGACGGCTGCCTTCGGGGGGGACGGGGCAGGGCGGGGTTCGGCTTCTGGCGTGTGACCGGCGG
CTCTAGAGCCTCTGCTAACCATGTTCATGCCTTCTTCTTTTTCCTACAGCTCCTGGGCAACGTGCTGGTT
GTTGTGCTGTCTCATCATTTTGGCAAAGAATTGGGATCATGGAGCACATACAGGGAGCTTGGAAGACGAT
CAGCAATGGTTTTGGATTCAAAGATGCCGTGTTTGATGGCTCCAGCTGCATCTCTCCTACAATAGTTCAG
CAGTTTGGCTATCAGCGCCGGGCATCAGATGATGGCAAACTCACAGATCCTTCTAAGACAAGCAACACTA
TCCGTGTTTTCTTGCCGAACAAGCAAAGAACAGTGGTCAATGTGCGAAATGGAATGAGCTTGCATGACTG
CCTTATGAAAGCACTCAAGGTGAGGGGCCTGCAACCAGAGTGCTGTGCAGTGTTCAGACTTCTCCACGAA
CACAAAGGTAAAAAAGCACGCTTAGATTGGAATACTGATGCTGCGTCTTTGATTGGAGAAGAACTTCAAG
TAGATTTCCTGGATCATGTTCCCCTCACAACACACAACTTTGCTCGGAAGACGTTCCTGAAGCTTGCCTT
CTGTGACATCTGTCAGAAATTCCTGCTCAATGGATTTCGATGTCAGACTTGTGGCTACAAATTTCATGAG
CACTGTAGCACCAAAGTACCTACTATGTGTGTGGACTGGAGTAACATCAGACAACTCTTATTGTTTCCAA
ATTCCACTATTGGTGATAGTGGAGTCCCAGCACTACCTTCTTTGACTATGCGTCGTATGCGAGAGTCTGT
TTCCAGGATGCCTGTTAGTTCTCAGCACAGATATTCTACACCTCACGCCTTCACCTTTAACACCTCCAGT
CCCTCATCTGAAGGTTCCCTCTCCCAGAGGCAGAGGTCGACATCCACACCTAATGTCCACATGGTCAGCA
CCACCCTGCCTGTGGACAGCAGGATGATTGAGGATGCAATTCGAAGTCACAGCGAATCAGCCTCACCTTC
AGCCCTGTCCAGTAGCCCCAACAATCTGAGCCCAACAGGCTGGTCACAGCCGAAAACCCCCGTGCCAGCA
CAAAGAGAGCGGGCACCAGTATCTGGGACCCAGGAGAAAAACAAAATTAGGCCTCGTGGACAGAGAGATT
CAAGCTATTATTGGGAAATAGAAGCCAGTGAAGTGATGCTGTCCACTCGGATTGGGTCAGGCTCTTTTGG
AACTGTTTATAAGGGTAAATGGCACGGAGATGTTGCAGTAAAGATCCTAAAGGTTGTCGACCCAACCCCA
GAGCAATTCCAGGCCTTCAGGAATGAGGTGGCTGTTCTGCGCAAAACACGGCATGTGAACATTCTGCTTT
TCATGGGGTACATGACAAAGGACAACCTGGCAATTGTGACCCAGTGGTGCGAGGGCAGCAGCCTCTACAA
ACACCTGCATGTCCAGGAGACCAAGTTTCAGATGTTCCAGCTAATTGACATTGCCCGGCAGACGGCTCAG
GGAATGGACTATTTGCATGCAAAGAACATCATCCATAGAGACATGAAATCCAACAATATATTTCTCCATG
AAGGCTTAACAGTGAAAATTGGAGATTTTGGTTTGGCAACAGTAAAGTCACGCTGGAGTGGTTCTCAGCA
GGTTGAACAACCTACTGGCTCTGTCCTCTGGATGGCCCCAGAGGTGATCCGAATGCAGGATAACAACCCA
TTCAGTTTCCAGTCGGATGTCTACTCCTATGGCATCGTATTGTATGAACTGATGACGGGGGAGCTTCCTT
ATTCTCACATCAACAACCGAGATCAGATCATCTTCATGGTGGGCCGAGGATATGCCTCCCCAGATCTTAG
TAAGCTATATAAGAACTGCCCCAAAGCAATGAAGAGGCTGGTAGCTGACTGTGTGAAGAAAGTAAAGGAA
GAGAGGCCTCTTTTTCCCCAGATCCTGTCTTCCATTGAGCTGCTCCAACACTCTCTACCGAAGATCAACC
GGAGCGCTTCCGAGCCATCCTTGCATCGGGCAGCCCACACTGAGGATATCAATGCTTGCACGCTGACCAC
GTCCCCGAGGCTGCCTGTCTTCGATCCACCGGTCGCCACCATGGTGAGCAAGGGCGAGGAGGATAACATG
GCCTCTCTCCCAGCGACACATGAGTTACACATCTTTGGCTCCATCAACGGTGTGGACTTTGACATGGTGG
GTCAGGGCACCGGCAATCCAAATGATGGTTATGAGGAGTTAAACCTGAAGTCCACCAAGGGTGACCTCCA
GTTCTCCCCCTGGATTCTGGTCCCTCATATCGGGTATGGCTTCCATCAGTACCTGCCCTACCCTGACGGG
ATGTCGCCTTTCCAGGCCGCCATGGTAGATGGCTCCGGCTACCAAGTCCATCGCACAATGCAGTTTGAAG
ATGGTGCCTCCCTTACTGTTAACTACCGCTACACCTACGAGGGAAGCCACATCAAAGGAGAGGCCCAGGT
GAAGGGGACTGGTTTCCCTGCTGACGGTCCTGTGATGACCAACTCGCTGACCGCTGCGGACTGGTGCAGG
TCGAAGAAGACTTACCCCAACGACAAAACCATCATCAGTACCTTTAAGTGGAGTTACACCACTGGAAATG
GCAAGCGCTACCGGAGCACTGCGCGGACCACCTACACCTTTGCCAAGCCAATGGCGGCTAACTATCTGAA
GAACCAGCCGATGTACGTGTTCCGTAAGACGGAGCTCAAGCACTCCAAGACCGAGCTCAACTTCAAGGAG
TGGCAAAAGGCCTTTACCGATGTGATGGGCATGGACGAGCTGTACAAGTCTGGGTCCGCAGCCAGTAGCG
CCGGAAGTATGATCAGTCTGATTGCGGCGTTAGCGGTAGATCGCGTTATCGGCATGGAAAACGCCATGCC
GTGGAACCTGCCTGCCGATCTCGCCTGGTTTAAACGCAACACCTTAAATAAACCCGTGATTATGGGCCGC
CATACCTGGGAATCAATCGGTCGTCCGTTGCCAGGACGCAAAAATATTATCCTCAGCAGTCAACCGGGTA
CGGACAAAAAAAAGAAAAAGAAAGATCGCGTAACGTGGGTGAAGTCGGTGGATGAAGCCATCGCGGCGTG
TGGTGACGTACCAGAAATCATGGTGATTGGCGGCGGTCGCGTTTATGAACAGTTCTTGCCAAAAGCGCAA
AAACTGTATCTGACGCATATCGACGCAGAAGTGGAAGGCGACACCCATTTCCCGGATTACGAGCCGGATG
ACTGGGAATCGGTATTCAGCGAATTCCACGATGCTGATGCGCAGAACTCTCACAGCTATTGCTTTGAGAT
TCTGGAGCGGCGGTAACCCGGGATAAGTCAACTAACTTAAGCTAGCAACGGTTTCCCTCTAGCGGGATCA
ATTCCGCCCCCCCCCCCTAACGTTACTGGCCGAAGCCGCTTGGAATAAGGCCGGTGTGCGTTTGTCTATA
TGTTATTTTCCACCATATTGCCGTCTTTTGGCAATGTGAGGGCCCGGAAACCTGGCCCTGTCTTCTTGAC
GAGCATTCCTAGGGGTCTTTCCCCTCTCGCCAAAGGAATGCAAGGTCTGTTGAATGTCGTGAAGGAAGCA
GTTCCTCTGGAAGCTTCTTGAAGACAAACAACGTCTGTAGCGACCCTTTGCAGGCAGCGGAACCCCCCAC
CTGGCGACAGGTGCCTCTGCGGCCAAAAGCCACGTGTATAAGATACACCTGCAAAGGCGGCACAACCCCA
GTGCCACGTTGTGAGTTGGATAGTTGTGGAAAGAGTCAAATGGCTCTCCTCAAGCGTATTCAACAAGGGG
CTGAAGGATGCCCAGAAGGTACCCCATTGTATGGGATCTGATCTGGGGCCTCGGTGCACATGCTTTACAT
GTGTTTAGTCGAGGTTAAAAAACGTCTAGGCCCCCCGAACCACGGGGACGTGGTTTTCCTTTGAAAAACA
CGATAATACCATGACCGAGTACAAGCCCACGGTGCGCCTCGCCACCCGCGACGACGTCCCCAGGGCCGTA
CGCACCCTCGCCGCCGCGTTCGCCGACTACCCCGCCACGCGCCACACCGTCGATCCGGACCGCCACATCG
AGCGGGTCACCGAGCTGCAAGAACTCTTCCTCACGCGCGTCGGGCTCGACATCGGCAAGGTGTGGGTCGC
GGACGACGGCGCCGCGGTGGCGGTCTGGACCACGCCGGAGAGCGTCGAAGCGGGGGCGGTGTTCGCCGAG
ATCGGCCCGCGCATGGCCGAGTTGAGCGGTTCCCGGCTGGCCGCGCAGCAACAGATGGAAGGCCTCCTGG
CGCCGCACCGGCCCAAGGAGCCCGCGTGGTTCCTGGCCACCGTCGGCGTCTCGCCCGACCACCAGGGCAA
GGGTCTGGGCAGCGCCGTCGTGCTCCCCGGAGTGGAGGCGGCCGAGCGCGCCGGGGTGCCCGCCTTCCTG
GAGACCTCCGCGCCCCGCAACCTCCCCTTCTACGAGCGGCTCGGCTTCACCGTCACCGCCGACGTCGAGT
GCCCGAAGGACCGCGCGACCTGGTGCATGACCCGCAAGCCCGGTGCCTGATCGATGATCTAGAGCTCGCT
GATCAGCCTCGACTGTGCCTTCTAGTTGCCAGCCATCTGTTGTTTGCCCCTCCCCCGTGCCTTCCTTGAC
CCTGGAAGGTGCCACTCCCACTGTCCTTTCCTAATAAAATGAGGAAATTGCATCGCATTGTCTGAGTAGG
TGTCATTCTATTCTGGGGGGTGGGGTGGGGCAGGACAGCAAGGGGGAGGATTGGGAAGACAATAGCAGGC
ATGCTGGGGATGCGGTGGGCTCTATGGCTTCTGAGGCGGAAAGAACCTGCAGCCCAAGCTTGGCGTAATC
ATGGTCATAGCTGTTTCCTGTGTGAAATTGTTATCCGCTCACAATTCCACACAACATACGAGCCGGAAGC
ATAAAGTGTAAAGCCTGGGGTGCCTAATGAGTGAGCTAACTCACATTAATTGCGTTGCGCTCACTGCCCG
CTTTCCAGTCGGGAAACCTGTCGTGCCAGCGGATCTTAAAAGTTTTGTTACTTTATAGAAGAAATTTTGA
GTTTTTGTTTTTTTTTAATAAATAAATAAACATAAATAAATTGTTTGTTGAATTTATTATTAGTATGTAA
GTGTAAATATAATAAAACTTAATATCTATTCAAATTAATAAATAAACCTCGATATACAGACCGATAAAAC
ACATGCGTCAATTTTACGCATGATTATCTTTAACGTACGTCACAATATGATTATCTTTCTAGGGTTAATC
TAGTATACGCGTTTAATTAATCCAGCTTTTGTTCCCTTTAGTGAGGGTTAATTGCGCGCTTGGCGTAATC
ATGGTCATAGCTGTTTCCTGTGTGAAATTGTTATCCGCTCACAATTCCACACAACATACGAGCCGGAAGC
ATAAAGTGTAAAGCCTGGGGTGCCTAATGAGTGAGCTAACTCACATTAATTGCGTTGCGCTCACTGCCCG
CTTTCCAGTCGGGAAACCTGTCGTGCCAGCTGCATTAATGAATCGGCCAACGCGCGGGGAGAGGCGGTTT
GCGTATTGGGCGCTCTTCCGCTTCCTCGCTCACTGACTCGCTGCGCTCGGTCGTTCGGCTGCGGCGAGCG
GTATCAGCTCACTCAAAGGCGGTAATACGGTTATCCACAGAATCAGGGGATAACGCAGGAAAGAACATGT
GAGCAAAAGGCCAGCAAAAGGCCAGGAACCGTAAAAAGGCCGCGTTGCTGGCGTTTTTCCATAGGCTCCG
CCCCCCTGACGAGCATCACAAAAATCGACGCTCAAGTCAGAGGTGGCGAAACCCGACAGGACTATAAAGA
TACCAGGCGTTTCCCCCTGGAAGCTCCCTCGTGCGCTCTCCTGTTCCGACCCTGCCGCTTACCGGATACC
TGTCCGCCTTTCTCCCTTCGGGAAGCGTGGCGCTTTCTCATAGCTCACGCTGTAGGTATCTCAGTTCGGT
GTAGGTCGTTCGCTCCAAGCTGGGCTGTGTGCACGAACCCCCCGTTCAGCCCGACCGCTGCGCCTTATCC
GGTAACTATCGTCTTGAGTCCAACCCGGTAAGACACGACTTATCGCCACTGGCAGCAGCCACTGGTAACA
GGATTAGCAGAGCGAGGTATGTAGGCGGTGCTACAGAGTTCTTGAAGTGGTGGCCTAACTACGGCTACAC
TAGAAGGACAGTATTTGGTATCTGCGCTCTGCTGAAGCCAGTTACCTTCGGAAAAAGAGTTGGTAGCTCT
TGATCCGGCAAACAAACCACCGCTGGTAGCGGTGGTTTTTTTGTTTGCAAGCAGCAGATTACGCGCAGAA
AAAAAGGATCTCAAGAAGATCCTTTGATCTTTTCTACGGGGTCTGACGCTCAGTGGAACGAAAACTCACG
TTAAGGGATTTTGGTCATGAGATTATCAAAAAGGATCTTCACCTAGATCCTTTTAAATTAAAAATGAAGT
TTTAAATCAATCTAAAGTATATATGAGTAAACTTGGTCTGACAGTTACCAATGCTTAATCAGTGAGGCAC
CTATCTCAGCGATCTGTCTATTTCGTTCATCCATAGTTGCCTGACTCCCCGTCGTGTAGATAACTACGAT
ACGGGAGGGCTTACCATCTGGCCCCAGTGCTGCAATGATACCGCGAGACCCACGCTCACCGGCTCCAGAT
TTATCAGCAATAAACCAGCCAGCCGGAAGGGCCGAGCGCAGAAGTGGTCCTGCAACTTTATCCGCCTCCA
TCCAGTCTATTAATTGTTGCCGGGAAGCTAGAGTAAGTAGTTCGCCAGTTAATAGTTTGCGCAACGTTGT
TGCCATTGCTACAGGCATCGTGGTGTCACGCTCGTCGTTTGGTATGGCTTCATTCAGCTCCGGTTCCCAA
CGATCAAGGCGAGTTACATGATCCCCCATGTTGTGCAAAAAAGCGGTTAGCTCCTTCGGTCCTCCGATCG
TTGTCAGAAGTAAGTTGGCCGCAGTGTTATCACTCATGGTTATGGCAGCACTGCATAATTCTCTTACTGT
CATGCCATCCGTAAGATGCTTTTCTGTGACTGGTGAGTACTCAACCAAGTCATTCTGAGAATAGTGTATG
CGGCGACCGAGTTGCTCTTGCCCGGCGTCAATACGGGATAATACCGCGCCACATAGCAGAACTTTAAAAG
TGCTCATCATTGGAAAACGTTCTTCGGGGCGAAAACTCTCAAGGATCTTACCGCTGTTGAGATCCAGTTC
GATGTAACCCACTCGTGCACCCAACTGATCTTCAGCATCTTTTACTTTCACCAGCGTTTCTGGGTGAGCA
AAAACAGGAAGGCAAAATGCCGCAAAAAAGGGAATAAGGGCGACACGGAAATGTTGAATACTCATACTCT
TCCTTTTTCAATATTATTGAAGCATTTATCAGGGTTATTGTCTCATGAGCGGATACATATTTGAATGTAT
TTAGAAAAATAAACAAATAGGGGTTCCGCGCACATTTCCCCGAAAAGTGCCAC
