Features (pLannotate 1.2.2; 24 found; start..end, strand, type, name):
     30..458     -  rep_origin     f1 ori (sequence partly withheld): f1 bacteriophage origin of replication; arrow indicates direction of (+) strand synthesis
    463..618     -  CDS            lacZα (fragment): LacZα fragment of β-galactosidase; lacZ fragment
    626..644     +  promoter       T7 promoter: promoter for bacteriophage T7 RNA polymerase
   1011..1390    +  enhancer       CMV enhancer: human cytomegalovirus immediate early enhancer
   1668..2684    +  intron         chimeric intron: chimera between introns from chicken β-actin and rabbit β-globin
   2744..4687    +  CDS            RAF1: RAF1_HUMAN - Also known as RAF. Experimental evidence at protein level: Swiss-Prot protein existence level 1. Serine/threonine-protein kinase that acts as a regulatory link between the membrane-associated Ras GTPases and the MAPK/ERK cascade, and this critical regulatory link functions as a switch determining cell fate decisions including proliferation, differentiation, apoptosis, survival and oncogenic transformation. RAF1 activation initiates a mitogen-activated protein kinase (MAPK) cascade that comprises a sequential phosphorylation of the dual-specific MAPK kinases (MAP2K1/MEK1 and MAP2K2
   4706..5413    +  CDS            mNeonGreen: mNeonGreen is a basic (constitutively fluorescent) green/yellow fluorescent protein published in 2013, derived from Branchiostoma lanceolatum. It is reported to be a very rapidly-maturing monomer with moderate acid sensitivity.
   5444..5941    +  CDS            ecDHFR: E. coli dihydrofolate reductase; folA
   6003..6564    +  misc_feature   IRES: internal ribosome entry site (IRES) of the encephalomyocarditis virus (EMCV)
   6567..7166    +  CDS            PuroR: puromycin N-acetyltransferase; pac from Streptomyces alboniger; confers resistance to puromycin
   7199..7423    +  polyA_signal   bGH poly(A) signal: bovine growth hormone polyadenylation signal
   7427..7443    +  promoter       SV40 promoter (fragment): SV40 enhancer and early promoter
   7494..7510    -  protein_bind   lac operator: The lac repressor binds to the lac operator to inhibit transcription in E. coli. This inhibition can be relieved by adding lactose or isopropyl-β-D-thiogalactopyranoside (IPTG). lac repressor encoded by lacI
   7518..7548    -  promoter       lac promoter: promoter for the E. coli lac operon
   7563..7584    -  protein_bind   CAP binding site: CAP binding activates transcription in the presence of cAMP. E. coli catabolite activator protein
   7597..7636    -  CDS            lacI (fragment): lac repressor; lacI; The lac repressor binds to the lac operator to inhibit transcription in E. coli. This inhibition can be relieved by adding lactose or isopropyl-β-D-thiogalactopyranoside (IPTG).
   7921..7939    -  promoter       T3 promoter: promoter for bacteriophage T3 RNA polymerase
   7984..8000    -  protein_bind   lac operator: The lac repressor binds to the lac operator to inhibit transcription in E. coli. This inhibition can be relieved by adding lactose or isopropyl-β-D-thiogalactopyranoside (IPTG). lac repressor encoded by lacI
   8008..8038    -  promoter       lac promoter: promoter for the E. coli lac operon
   8053..8074    -  protein_bind   CAP binding site: CAP binding activates transcription in the presence of cAMP. E. coli catabolite activator protein
   8087..8179    -  CDS            lacI (fragment): lac repressor; lacI; The lac repressor binds to the lac operator to inhibit transcription in E. coli. This inhibition can be relieved by adding lactose or isopropyl-β-D-thiogalactopyranoside (IPTG).
   8362..8950    -  rep_origin     ori: high-copy-number ColE1/pMB1/pBR322/pUC origin of replication
   9121..9981    -  CDS            AmpR: β-lactamase; bla; confers resistance to ampicillin, carbenicillin, and related antibiotics
   9982..10086   -  promoter       AmpR promoter: bla
>Addgene plasmid #172107 | pPBpuro-cRaf-mNG-eDHFR(69K6) | addgene full sequence | sequence record 340558 | Addgene NGS Result
CTAAATTGTAAGCGTTAATATTTTGTTAAAATTCGCGTTAAATTTTTGTTAAATCAGCTCATTTTTTAAC
CAATAGGCCGAAATCGGCAAAATCCCTTATAAATCAAAAGAATAGACCGAGATAGGGT
[37 nt withheld, positions 129-165]
AAAGAACGTGGACTCCAACGTCAAAGG
[49 nt withheld, positions 193-241]
T
[91 nt withheld, positions 243-333]
G
[124 nt withheld, positions 335-458]
CCCATTCGCCATTCAGGCTGCGCAACTGTTGGGAAGGGCGATCGGTGCGGGCCTCTTCGCTATTACGCCA
GCTGGCGAAAGGGGGATGTGCTGCAAGGCGATTAAGTTGGGTAACGCCAGGGTTTTCCCAGTCACGACGT
TGTAAAACGACGGCCAGTGAGCGCGCGTAATACGACTCACTATAGGGCGAATTGGGGCGCGCCATTCTAG
ATTAACCCTAGAAAGATAGTCTGCGTAAAATTGACGCATGCATTCTTGAAATATTGCTCTCTCTTTCTAA
ATAGCGCGAATCCGTCGCTGTGCATTTAGGACATCTCAGTCGCCGCTTGGAGCTCCCGTGAGGCGTGCTT
GTCAATGCGGTAAGTGTCACTGATTTTGAACTATAACGACCGCGTGAGTCAAAATGACGCATGATTATCT
TTTACGTGACTTTTAAGATTTAACTCATACGATAATTATATTGTTATTTCATGTTCTACTTACGTGATAA
CTTATTATATATATATTTTCTTGTTATAGATATCAACTAGAATGCTAGCATGGGCCCATCTCGACATTGA
TTATTGACTAGTTATTAATAGTAATCAATTACGGGGTCATTAGTTCATAGCCCATATATGGAGTTCCGCG
TTACATAACTTACGGTAAATGGCCCGCCTGGCTGACCGCCCAACGACCCCCGCCCATTGACGTCAATAAT
GACGTATGTTCCCATAGTAACGCCAATAGGGACTTTCCATTGACGTCAATGGGTGGAGTATTTACGGTAA
ACTGCCCACTTGGCAGTACATCAAGTGTATCATATGCCAAGTACGCCCCCTATTGACGTCAATGACGGTA
AATGGCCCGCCTGGCATTATGCCCAGTACATGACCTTATGGGACTTTCCTACTTGGCAGTACATCTACGT
ATTAGTCATCGCTATTACCATGGTCGAGGTGAGCCCCACGTTCTGCTTCACTCTCCCCATCTCCCCCCCC
TCCCCACCCCCAATTTTGTATTTATTTATTTTTTAATTATTTTGTGCAGCGATGGGGGCGGGGGGGGGGG
GGGSGCGCGCCRGGGGGGGGGGGGGGGGGGGGGGGGGGGGGGGGGGSGRGGSGGRGRGGKGCGGCGGCAG
CCAATCAGAGCGGCGCGCTCCGAAAGTTTCCTTTTATGGCGAGGCGGCGGCGGCGGCGGCCCTATAAAAA
GCGAAGCGCGCGGCGGGCGGGAGTCGCTGCGCGCTGCCTTCGCCCCGTGCCCCGCTCCGCCGCCGCCTCG
CGCCGCCCGCCCCGGCTCTGACTGACCGCGTTACTCCCACAGGTGAGCGGGCGGGACGGCCCTTCTCCTC
CGGGCTGTAATTAGCGCTTGGTTTAATGACGGCTTGTTTCTTTTCTGTGGCTGCGTGAAAGCCTTGAGGG
GCTCCGGGAGGGCCCTTTGTGCGGGGGGAGCGGCTCGGGGGGTGCGTGCGTGTGTGTGTGCGTGGGGAGC
GCCGCGTGCGGCTCCGCGCTGCCCGGCGGCTGTGAGCGCTGCGGGCGCGGCGCGGGGCTTTGTGCGCTCC
GCAGTGTGCGCGAGGGGAGCGCGGCCGGGGGCGGTGCCCCGCGGTGCGGGGGGGGCTGCGAGGGGAACAA
AGGCTGCGTGCGGGGTGTGTGCGTGGGGGGGTGAGCAGGGGGTGTGGGCGCGTCGGTCGGGCTGCAACCC
CCCCTGCACCCCCCTCCCCGAGTTGCTGAGCACGGCCCGGCTTCGGGTGCGGGGCTCCGTACGGGGCGTG
GCGCGGGGCTCGCCGTGCCGGGCGGGGGGTGGCGGCAGGTGGGGGTGCCGGGCGGGGCGGGGCCGCCTCG
GGCCGGGGRGGGCTCGGGGGAGGGGCGCGGCGGCCCCCGGAGCGCCGGCGGCTGTCGAGGCGCGGCGAGC
CGCAGCCATTGCCTTTTATGGTAATCGTGCGAGAGGGCGCAGGGACTTCCTTTGTCCCAAATCTGTGCGG
AGCCGAAATCTGGGAGGCGCCGCCGCACCCCCTCTAGCGGGCGCGGGGCGAAGCGGTGCGGCGCCGGCAG
GAAGGAAATGGGCGGGGAGGGCCTTCGTGCGTCGCCGCGCCGCCGTCCCCTTCTCCCTCTCCAGCCTCGG
GGCTGTCCGCGGGGGGACGGCTGCCTTCGGGGGGGACGGGGCAGGGCGGGGTTCGGCTTCTGGCGTGTGA
CCGGCGGCTCTAGAGCCTCTGCTAACCATGTTCATGCCTTCTTCTTTTTCCTACAGCTCCTGGGCAACGT
GCTGGTTATTGTGCTGTCTCATCATTTTGGCAAAGAATTGGGATCATGGAGCACATACAGGGAGCTTGGA
AGACGATCAGCAATGGTTTTGGATTCAAAGATGCCGTGTTTGATGGCTCCAGCTGCATCTCTCCTACAAT
AGTTCAGCAGTTTGGCTATCAGCGCCGGGCATCAGATGATGGCAAACTCACAGATCCTTCTAAGACAAGC
AACACTATCCGTGTTTTCTTGCCGAACAAGCAAAGAACAGTGGTCAATGTGCGAAATGGAATGAGCTTGC
ATGACTGCCTTATGAAAGCACTCAAGGTGAGGGGCCTGCAACCAGAGTGCTGTGCAGTGTTCAGACTTCT
CCACGAACACAAAGGTAAAAAAGCACGCTTAGATTGGAATACTGATGCTGCGTCTTTGATTGGAGAAGAA
CTTCAAGTAGATTTCCTGGATCATGTTCCCCTCACAACACACAACTTTGCTCGGAAGACGTTCCTGAAGC
TTGCCTTCTGTGACATCTGTCAGAAATTCCTGCTCAATGGATTTCGATGTCAGACTTGTGGCTACAAATT
TCATGAGCACTGTAGCACCAAAGTACCTACTATGTGTGTGGACTGGAGTAACATCAGACAACTCTTATTG
TTTCCAAATTCCACTATTGGTGATAGTGGAGTCCCAGCACTACCTTCTTTGACTATGCGTCGTATGCGAG
AGTCTGTTTCCAGGATGCCTGTTAGTTCTCAGCACAGATATTCTACACCTCACGCCTTCACCTTTAACAC
CTCCAGTCCCTCATCTGAAGGTTCCCTCTCCCAGAGGCAGAGGTCGACATCCACACCTAATGTCCACATG
GTCAGCACCACCCTGCCTGTGGACAGCAGGATGATTGAGGATGCAATTCGAAGTCACAGCGAATCAGCCT
CACCTTCAGCCCTGTCCAGTAGCCCCAACAATCTGAGCCCAACAGGCTGGTCACAGCCGAAAACCCCCGT
GCCAGCACAAAGAGAGCGGGCACCAGTATCTGGGACCCAGGAGAAAAACAAAATTAGGCCTCGTGGACAG
AGAGATTCAAGCTATTATTGGGAAATAGAAGCCAGTGAAGTGATGCTGTCCACTCGGATTGGGTCAGGCT
CTTTTGGAACTGTTTATAAGGGTAAATGGCACGGAGATGTTGCAGTAAAGATCCTAAAGGTTGTCGACCC
AACCCCAGAGCAATTCCAGGCCTTCAGGAATGAGGTGGCTGTTCTGCGCAAAACACGGCATGTGAACATT
CTGCTTTTCATGGGGTACATGACAAAGGACAACCTGGCAATTGTGACCCAGTGGTGCGAGGGCAGCAGCC
TCTACAAACACCTGCATGTCCAGGAGACCAAGTTTCAGATGTTCCAGCTAATTGACATTGCCCGGCAGAC
GGCTCAGGGAATGGACTATTTGCATGCAAAGAACATCATCCATAGAGACATGAAATCCAACAATATATTT
CTCCATGAAGGCTTAACAGTGAAAATTGGAGATTTTGGTTTGGCAACAGTAAAGTCACGCTGGAGTGGTT
CTCAGCAGGTTGAACAACCTACTGGCTCTGTCCTCTGGATGGCCCCAGAGGTGATCCGAATGCAGGATAA
CAACCCATTCAGTTTCCAGTCGGATGTCTACTCCTATGGCATCGTATTGTATGAACTGATGACGGGGGAG
CTTCCTTATTCTCACATCAACAACCGAGATCAGATCATCTTCATGGTGGGCCGAGGATATGCCTCCCCAG
ATCTTAGTAAGCTATATAAGAACTGCCCCAAAGCAATGAAGAGGCTGGTAGCTGACTGTGTGAAGAAAGT
AAAGGAAGAGAGGCCTCTTTTTCCCCAGATCCTGTCTTCCATTGAGCTGCTCCAACACTCTCTACCGAAG
ATCAACCGGAGCGCTTCCGAGCCATCCTTGCATCGGGCAGCCCACACTGAGGATATCAATGCTTGCACGC
TGACCACGTCCCCGAGGCTGCCTGTCTTCGATCCACCGGTCGCCACCATGGTGAGCAAGGGCGAGGAGGA
TAACATGGCCTCTCTCCCAGCGACACATGAGTTACACATCTTTGGCTCCATCAACGGTGTGGACTTTGAC
ATGGTGGGTCAGGGCACCGGCAATCCAAATGATGGTTATGAGGAGTTAAACCTGAAGTCCACCAAGGGTG
ACCTCCAGTTCTCCCCCTGGATTCTGGTCCCTCATATCGGGTATGGCTTCCATCAGTACCTGCCCTACCC
TGACGGGATGTCGCCTTTCCAGGCCGCCATGGTAGATGGCTCCGGCTACCAAGTCCATCGCACAATGCAG
TTTGAAGATGGTGCCTCCCTTACTGTTAACTACCGCTACACCTACGAGGGAAGCCACATCAAAGGAGAGG
CCCAGGTGAAGGGGACTGGTTTCCCTGCTGACGGTCCTGTGATGACCAACTCGCTGACCGCTGCGGACTG
GTGCAGGTCGAAGAAGACTTACCCCAACGACAAAACCATCATCAGTACCTTTAAGTGGAGTTACACCACT
GGAAATGGCAAGCGCTACCGGAGCACTGCGCGGACCACCTACACCTTTGCCAAGCCAATGGCGGCTAACT
ATCTGAAGAACCAGCCGATGTACGTGTTCCGTAAGACGGAGCTCAAGCACTCCAAGACCGAGCTCAACTT
CAAGGAGTGGCAAAAGGCCTTTACCGATGTGATGGGCATGGACGAGCTGTACAAGTCTGGGTCCGCAGCC
AGTAGCGCCGGAAGTATGATCAGTCTGATTGCGGCGTTAGCGGTAGATCGCGTTATCGGCATGGAAAACG
CCATGCCGTGGAACCTGCCTGCCGATCTCGCCTGGTTTAAACGCAACACCTTAAATAAACCCGTGATTAT
GGGCCGCCATACCTGGGAATCAATCGGTCGTCCGTTGCCAGGACGCAAAAATATTATCCTCAGCAGTCAA
CCGGGTACGGACAAAAAAAAGAAAAAGAAAGATCGCGTAACGTGGGTGAAGTCGGTGGATGAAGCCATCG
CGGCGTGTGGTGACGTACCAGAAATCATGGTGATTGGCGGCGGTCGCGTTTATGAACAGTTCTTGCCAAA
AGCGCAAAAACTGTATCTGACGCATATCGACGCAGAAGTGGAAGGCGACACCCATTTCCCGGATTACGAG
CCGGATGACTGGGAATCGGTATTCAGCGAATTCCACGATGCTGATGCGCAGAACTCTCACAGCTATTGCT
TTGAGATTCTGGAGCGGCGGTAACCCGGGATAAGTCAACTAACTTAAGCTAGCAACGGTTTCCCTCTAGC
GGGATCAATTCCGCCCCCCCCCCCTAACGTTACTGGCCGAAGCCGCTTGGAATAAGGCCGGTGTGCGTTT
GTCTATATGTTATTTTCCACCATATTGCCGTCTTTTGGCAATGTGAGGGCCCGGAAACCTGGCCCTGTCT
TCTTGACGAGCATTCCTAGGGGTCTTTCCCCTCTCGCCAAAGGAATGCAAGGTCTGTTGAATGTCGTGAA
GGAAGCAGTTCCTCTGGAAGCTTCTTGAAGACAAACAACGTCTGTAGCGACCCTTTGCAGGCAGCGGAAC
CCCCCACCTGGCGACAGGTGCCTCTGCGGCCAAAAGCCACGTGTATAAGATACACCTGCAAAGGCGGCAC
AACCCCAGTGCCACGTTGTGAGTTGGATAGTTGTGGAAAGAGTCAAATGGCTCTCCTCAAGCGTATTCAA
CAAGGGGCTGAAGGATGCCCAGAAGGTACCCCATTGTATGGGATCTGATCTGGGGCCTCGGTGCACATGC
TTTACATGTGTTTAGTCGAGGTTAAAAAAACGTCTAGGCCCCCCGAACCACGGGGACGTGGTTTTCCTTT
GAAAAACACGATAATACCATGACCGAGTACAAGCCCACGGTGCGCCTCGCCACCCGCGACGACGTCCCCA
GGGCCGTACGCACCCTCGCCGCCGCGTTCGCCGACTACCCCGCCACGCGCCACACCGTCGATCCGGACCG
CCACATCGAGCGGGTCACCGAGCTGCAAGAACTCTTCCTCACGCGCGTCGGGCTCGACATCGGCAAGGTG
TGGGTCGCGGACGACGGCGCCGCGGTGGCGGTCTGGACCACGCCGGAGAGCGTCGAAGCGGGGGCGGTGT
TCGCCGAGATCGGCCCGCGCATGGCCGAGTTGAGCGGTTCCCGGCTGGCCGCGCAGCAACAGATGGAAGG
CCTCCTGGCGCCGCACCGGCCCAAGGAGCCCGCGTGGTTCCTGGCCACCGTCGGCGTCTCGCCCGACCAC
CAGGGCAAGGGTCTGGGCAGCGCCGTCGTGCTCCCCGGAGTGGAGGCGGCCGAGCGCGCCGGGGTGCCCG
CCTTCCTGGAGACCTCCGCGCCCCGCAACCTCCCCTTCTACGAGCGGCTCGGCTTCACCGTCACCGCCGA
CGTCGAGGTGCCCGAAGGACCGCGCACCTGGTGCATGACCCGCAAGCCCGGTGCCTGATCGATGATCTAG
AGCTCGCTGATCAGCCTCGACTGTGCCTTCTAGTTGCCAGCCATCTGTTGTTTGCCCCTCCCCCGTGCCT
TCCTTGACCCTGGAAGGTGCCACTCCCACTGTCCTTTCCTAATAAAATGAGGAAATTGCATCGCATTGTC
TGAGTAGGTGTCATTCTATTCTGGGGGGTGGGGTGGGGCAGGACAGCAAGGGGGAGGATTGGGAAGACAA
TAGCAGGCATGCTGGGGATGCGGTGGGCTCTATGGCTTCTGAGGCGGAAAGAACCTGCAGCCCAAGCTTG
GCGTAATCATGGTCATAGCTGTTTCCTGTGTGAAATTGTTATCCGCTCACAATTCCACACAACATACGAG
CCGGAAGCATAAAGTGTAAAGCCTGGGGTGCCTAATGAGTGAGCTAACTCACATTAATTGCGTTGCGCTC
ACTGCCCGCTTTCCAGTCGGGAAACCTGTCGTGCCAGCGGATCTTAAAAGTTTTGTTACTTTATAGAAGA
AATTTTGAGTTTTTGTTTTTTTTTAATAAATAAATAAACATAAATAAATTGTTTGTTGAATTTATTATTA
GTATGTAAGTGTAAATATAATAAAACTTAATATCTATTCAAATTAATAAATAAACCTCGATATACAGACC
GATAAAACACATGCGTCAATTTTACGCATGATTATCTTTAACGTACGTCACAATATGATTATCTTTCTAG
GGTTAATCTAGTATACGCGTTTAATTAATCCAGCTTTTGTTCCCTTTAGTGAGGGTTAATTGCGCGCTTG
GCGTAATCATGGTCATAGCTGTTTCCTGTGTGAAATTGTTATCCGCTCACAATTCCACACAACATACGAG
CCGGAAGCATAAAGTGTAAAGCCTGGGGTGCCTAATGAGTGAGCTAACTCACATTAATTGCGTTGCGCTC
ACTGCCCGCTTTCCAGTCGGGAAACCTGTCGTGCCAGCTGCATTAATGAATCGGCCAACGCGCGGGGAGA
GGCGGTTTGCGTATTGGGCGCTCTTCCGCTTCCTCGCTCACTGACTCGCTGCGCTCGGTCGTTCGGCTGC
GGCGAGCGGTATCAGCTCACTCAAAGGCGGTAATACGGTTATCCACAGAATCAGGGGATAACGCAGGAAA
GAACATGTGAGCAAAAGGCCAGCAAAAGGCCAGGAACCGTAAAAAGGCCGCGTTGCTGGCGTTTTTCCAT
AGGCTCCGCCCCCCTGACGAGCATCACAAAAATCGACGCTCAAGTCAGAGGTGGCGAAACCCGACAGGAC
TATAAAGATACCAGGCGTTTCCCCCTGGAAGCTCCCTCGTGCGCTCTCCTGTTCCGACCCTGCCGCTTAC
CGGATACCTGTCCGCCTTTCTCCCTTCGGGAAGCGTGGCGCTTTCTCATAGCTCACGCTGTAGGTATCTC
AGTTCGGTGTAGGTCGTTCGCTCCAAGCTGGGCTGTGTGCACGAACCCCCCGTTCAGCCCGACCGCTGCG
CCTTATCCGGTAACTATCGTCTTGAGTCCAACCCGGTAAGACACGACTTATCGCCACTGGCAGCAGCCAC
TGGTAACAGGATTAGCAGAGCGAGGTATGTAGGCGGTGCTACAGAGTTCTTGAAGTGGTGGCCTAACTAC
GGCTACACTAGAAGAACAGTATTTGGTATCTGCGCTCTGCTGAAGCCAGTTACCTTCGGAAAAAGAGTTG
GTAGCTCTTGATCCGGCAAACAAACCACCGCTGGTAGCGGTGGTTTTTTTGTTTGCAAGCAGCAGATTAC
GCGCAGAAAAAAAGGATCTCAAGAAGATCCTTTGATCTTTTCTACGGGGTCTGACGCTCAGTGGAACGAA
AACTCACGTTAAGGGATTTTGGTCATGAGATTATCAAAAAGGATCTTCACCTAGATCCTTTTAAATTAAA
AATGAAGTTTTAAATCAATCTAAAGTATATATGAGTAAACTTGGTCTGACAGTTACCAATGCTTAATCAG
TGAGGCACCTATCTCAGCGATCTGTCTATTTCGTTCATCCATAGTTGCCTGACTCCCCGTCGTGTAGATA
ACTACGATACGGGAGGGCTTACCATCTGGCCCCAGTGCTGCAATGATACCGCGAGACCCACGCTCACCGG
CTCCAGATTTATCAGCAATAAACCAGCCAGCCGGAAGGGCCGAGCGCAGAAGTGGTCCTGCAACTTTATC
CGCCTCCATCCAGTCTATTAATTGTTGCCGGGAAGCTAGAGTAAGTAGTTCGCCAGTTAATAGTTTGCGC
AACGTTGTTGCCATTGCTACAGGCATCGTGGTGTCACGCTCGTCGTTTGGTATGGCTTCATTCAGCTCCG
GTTCCCAACGATCAAGGCGAGTTACATGATCCCCCATGTTGTGCAAAAAAGCGGTTAGCTCCTTCGGTCC
TCCGATCGTTGTCAGAAGTAAGTTGGCCGCAGTGTTATCACTCATGGTTATGGCAGCACTGCATAATTCT
CTTACTGTCATGCCATCCGTAAGATGCTTTTCTGTGACTGGTGAGTACTCAACCAAGTCATTCTGAGAAT
AGTGTATGCGGCGACCGAGTTGCTCTTGCCCGGCGTCAATACGGGATAATACCGCGCCACATAGCAGAAC
TTTAAAAGTGCTCATCATTGGAAAACGTTCTTCGGGGCGAAAACTCTCAAGGATCTTACCGCTGTTGAGA
TCCAGTTCGATGTAACCCACTCGTGCACCCAACTGATCTTCAGCATCTTTTACTTTCACCAGCGTTTCTG
GGTGAGCAAAAACAGGAAGGCAAAATGCCGCAAAAAAGGGAATAAGGGCGACACGGAAATGTTGAATACT
CATACTCTTCCTTTTTCAATATTATTGAAGCATTTATCAGGGTTATTGTCTCATGAGCGGATACATATTT
GAATGTATTTAGAAAAATAAACAAATAGGGGTTCCGCGCACATTTCCCCGAAAAGTGCCAC
